Addgene plasmid #124713: pSR348
Purpose: Expression of narX under Ptac
Depositing lab: Jeffrey Tabor. Depositing organization: Rice University. Publication: Rewiring bacterial two-component systems by modular DNA-binding domain swapping. Schmidl SR, Ekness F, Sofjan K, Daeffler KN, Brink KR, Landry BP, Gerhardt KP, Dyulgyarov N, Sheth RU, Tabor JJ. Nat Chem Biol. 2019 Jul;15(7):690-698. doi: 10.1038/s41589-019-0286-6. Epub 2019 May 20. PubMed 31110305.
Backbone
  Vector backbone: pACYCDuet-1
  Total vector size (bp): 5088
  Vector type: Bacterial Expression, Synthetic Biology
Growth in bacteria
  Bacterial resistance: Spectinomycin, 50 μg/mL
  Growth temperature: 37°C
  Growth strain: DH5alpha
  Copy number: Low Copy
Gene/Insert 1
  Gene/Insert name: narX
  Insert size (bp): 1794
  Entrez Gene: narX (a.k.a. b1222, ECK1216, frd1, frdR, narR)
Gene/Insert 2
  Gene/Insert name: lacI
  Insert size (bp): 1080
  Mutation: S193* - LacI is truncated and likely deactivated. Please see depositor comments below.
  Entrez Gene: lacI (a.k.a. b0345, ECK0342)
Terms and licenses: Academic/Nonprofit Terms; Industry Terms: Not Available to Industry
Depositor comments: LacI is truncated and likely deactivated in this plasmid. This causes NarX, which is transcribed via the LacI repressible promoter Ptac, to be constitutively expressed.
How to cite: pSR348 was a gift from Jeffrey Tabor (Addgene plasmid # 124713 ; http://n2t.net/addgene:124713 ; RRID:Addgene_124713)
