[The description below was written by a language model from this plasmid's Addgene catalogue record and pLannotate feature annotations shown in this document.]
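Description:
pSR348 is a low-copy bacterial expression plasmid for synthetic biology work in E. coli, catalogued as derived from pACYCDuet-1. It replicates from the p15A origin, which is compatible with ColE1-type plasmids and so allows it to be maintained alongside other constructs in multi-plasmid circuits. Selection is by spectinomycin through an aadA aminoglycoside adenylyltransferase gene followed by the lambda t0 terminator. Short annotated fragments of an RSF origin, a pUC-type multiple cloning site and a Tn5 transposase appear to be cloning remnants rather than functional parts. The catalogue lists a total size of 5088 bp, whereas both the depositor and sequencing-derived full sequences are 5378 nt. The two sequence records carry the same features in the same order, differing only in their start point.

The payload is narX from E. coli K-12, which encodes the sensor histidine kinase that detects nitrate and nitrite and controls the phosphorylation state of the response regulators NarL and NarP. It is placed downstream of the strong hybrid tac promoter and a lac operator, and is terminated by tandem rrnB T1 and T7Te terminators. A separate cassette carries lacI under the lacIq promoter with its own rrnB T1 terminator, an arrangement that would normally make narX expression IPTG-inducible. However, the record notes a premature stop at S193 that truncates and probably inactivates LacI, so according to the depositor NarX is expressed constitutively from Ptac. The plasmid supplies the sensor kinase half of a nitrate-responsive two-component system, and comes from a study on rewiring such systems by swapping the DNA-binding domains of response regulators. The partner regulator and output reporter are not on this plasmid.
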