Features (pLannotate 1.2.2; 14 found; start..end, strand, type, name):
     23..100     +  promoter       lacIq promoter: lacI (mutant); In the lacIq allele, a single base change in the promoter boosts expression of the lacI gene about 10-fold.
    101..1183    +  CDS            lacI: lac repressor; lacI; The lac repressor binds to the lac operator to inhibit transcription in E. coli. This inhibition can be relieved by adding lactose or isopropyl-β-D-thiogalactopyranoside (IPTG).
   1189..1275    +  terminator     rrnB T1 terminator: Escherichia coli rrnB; transcription terminator T1 from the E. coli rrnB gene
   1448..1476    +  promoter       tac promoter: strong E. coli promoter; hybrid between the trp and lac UV5 promoters
   1484..1500    +  protein_bind   lac operator: The lac repressor binds to the lac operator to inhibit transcription in E. coli. This inhibition can be relieved by adding lactose or isopropyl-β-D-thiogalactopyranoside (IPTG). lac repressor encoded by lacI
   1541..3334    +  CDS            narX: NARX_ECOLI - Also known as narR. Experimental evidence at protein level: Swiss-Prot protein existence level 1. Acts as a sensor for nitrate/nitrite and transduces signal of nitrate availability to the NarL protein and of both nitrate/nitrite to the NarP protein. NarX probably activates NarL and NarP by phosphorylation in the presence of nitrate. NarX also plays a negative role in controlling NarL activity, probably through dephosphorylation in the absence of nitrate. From Escherichia coli (strain K12).
   3358..3429    +  terminator     rrnB T1 terminator: transcription terminator T1 from the E. coli rrnB gene
   3445..3472    +  terminator     T7Te terminator: phage T7 early transcription terminator
   3479..3523    +  misc_feature   MCS (fragment): pUC18/19 multiple cloning site
   3524..3640    +  CDS            tnpA (fragment): TN5P_ECOLX - Also known as tnp. Experimental evidence at protein level: Swiss-Prot protein existence level 1. Mediates transposition of transposon Tn5 by a 'cut and paste' mechanism. First, the monomeric transposase binds the 19 bp inverted DNA repeats flanking the transposon. Then, dimerization of the DNA- bound transposase creates a synaptic DNA complex. After nicking of the first DNA strand, excision of the transposon proceeds through a series of intermediates. The transposase then mediates the insertion of the transposon at a new site by strand transfer. The activity of the wild- type tran
   3672..4463    +  CDS            SmR: aminoglycoside adenylyltransferase (Murphy, 1985); aadA; confers resistance to spectinomycin and streptomycin
   4475..4569    +  terminator     lambda t0 terminator: transcription terminator from phage lambda
   4683..5228    +  rep_origin     p15A ori: Plasmids containing the medium-copy-number p15A origin of replication can be propagated in E. coli cells that contain a second plasmid with the ColE1 origin.
   5316..5371    +  rep_origin     RSF ori (fragment): Plasmids containing the RSF 1030 origin of replication can be propagated in E. coli cells that contain additional plasmids with compatible origins.
>Addgene plasmid #124713 | pSR348 | depositor full sequence | sequence record 238305 | pSR348 sequence 5378 bps
CGAAGCGGCATGCATTTACGTTGACACCATCGAATGGTGCAAAACCTTTCGCGGTATGGCATGATAGCGC
CCGGAAGAGAGTCAATTCAGGGTGGTGAATGTGAAACCAGTAACGTTATACGATGTCGCAGAGTATGCCG
GTGTCTCTTATCAGACCGTTTCCCGCGTGGTGAACCAGGCCAGCCACGTTTCTGCGAAAACGCGGGAAAA
AGTGGAAGCGGCGATGGCGGAGCTGAATTACATTCCCAACCGCGTGGCACAACAACTGGCGGGCAAACAG
TCGTTGCTGATTGGCGTTGCCACCTCCAGTCTGGCCCTGCACGCGCCGTCGCAAATTGTCGCGGCGATTA
AATCTCGCGCCGATCAACTGGGTGCCAGCGTGGTGGTGTCGATGGTAGAACGAAGCGGCGTCGAAGCCTG
TAAAGCGGCGGTGCACAATCTTCTCGCGCAACGCGTCAGTGGGCTGATCATTAACTATCCGCTGGATGAC
CAGGATGCCATTGCTGTGGAAGCTGCCTGCACTAATGTTCCGGCGTTATTTCTTGATGTCTCTGACCAGA
CACCCATCAACAGTATTATTTTCTCCCATGAAGACGGTACGCGACTGGGCGTGGAGCATCTGGTCGCATT
GGGTCACCAGCAAATCGCGCTGTTAGCGGGCCCATTAAGTTCTGTCTCGGCGCGTCTGCGTCTGGCTGGC
TGGCATAAATATCTCACTCGCAATCAAATTCAGCCGATAGCGGAACGGGAAGGCGACTGGAGTGCCATGT
CCGGTTTTCAACAAACCATGCAAATGCTGAATGAGGGCATCGTTCCCACTGCGATGCTGGTTGCCAACGA
TCAGATGGCGCTGGGCGCAATGCGCGCCATTACCGAGTCCGGGCTGCGCGTTGGTGCGGATATCTCGGTA
GTGGGATACGACGATACCGAAGACAGCTCATGTTATATCCCGCCGTTAACCACCATCAAACAGGATTTTC
GCCTGCTGGGGCAAACCAGCGTGGACCGCTTGCTGCAACTCTCTCAGGGCCAGGCGGTGAAGGGCAATCA
GCTGTTGCCCGTCTCACTGGTGAAAAGAAAAACCACCCTGGCGCCCAATACGCAAACCGCCTCTCCCCGC
GCGTTGGCCGATTCATTAATGCAGCTGGCACGACAGGTTTCCCGACTGGAAAGCGGGCAGTGAGGCATCA
AATAAAACGAAAGGCTCAGTCGAAAGACTGGGCCTTTCGTTTTATCTGTTGTTTGTCGGTGAACGCTCTC
CTGAGTAGGACAAATCCGCCGCCCTAGACCTAGGGCGTTCGGCTGCGGCGAGCGGTATCAGCTCACTCAA
AGGCGGTAATACGTAAATCACTGCATAATTCGTGTCGCTCAAGGCGCACTCCCGTTCTGGATAATGTTTT
TTGCGCCGACATCATAACGGTTCTGGCTAATATTCTGAAATGAGCTGTTGACAATTAATCATCGGCTCGT
ATAATGTGTGGAATTGTGAGCGGATAACAATTTCACACAGCACTCTCCTAATTTAAATCGCACAACTCAC
ATGCTTAAACGTTGTCTCTCTCCGCTCACCCTGGTTAATCAGGTTGCGCTTATTGTGTTGCTTTCTACTG
CTATTGGACTGGCAGGGATGGCGGTTTCTGGCTGGCTGGTGCAAGGCGTTCAGGGCAGCGCCCATGCGAT
CAACAAAGCGGGATCGCTGCGCATGCAAAGTTACCGTCTGTTGGCGGCAGTGCCATTAAGCGAGAAAGAC
AAGCCCTTAATTAAAGAGATGGAACAAACGGCATTTAGCGCCGAGTTGACTCGAGCAGCAGAACGAGACG
GACAACTGGCGCAATTACAGGGTTTACAAGATTACTGGCGTAATGAACTGATCCCTGCGCTGATGCGTGC
ACAAAACCGAGAAACGGTGTCAGCGGATGTCAGCCAGTTTGTTGCCGGGCTTGATCAACTGGTATCTGGT
TTTGACCGCACCACGGAAATGCGCATCGAGACAGTGGTACTGGTCCATCGGGTAATGGCGGTATTTATGG
CACTTTTACTGGTGTTCACTATTATCTGGTTGCGGGCGCGACTGCTACAACCGTGGCGGCAACTGCTGGC
AATGGCGAGTGCCGTCAGTCATCGCGATTTTACCCAACGCGCAAACATCAGCGGGCGCAACGAAATGGCG
ATGCTTGGAACTGCGTTGAACAATATGTCTGCAGAACTGGCCGAAAGTTATGCCGTACTTGAGCAGCGGG
TTCAGGAGAAAACCGCCGGGCTGGAGCATAAAAATCAGATCCTCTCTTTTTTATGGCAGGCTAACCGCCG
TTTGCATTCCCGCGCCCCGCTGTGTGAACGCCTGTCACCTGTACTCAACGGCTTACAGAATTTAACCCTG
CTACGTGATATCGAATTGCGGGTGTATGACACTGATGATGAAGAGAATCATCAGGAGTTTACCTGCCAGC
CAGATATGACTTGTGATGATAAAGGCTGCCAGCTCTGCCCGCGCGGCGTATTACCCGTTGGTGATCGCGG
CACGACCCTGAAGTGGCGGCTGGCTGACTCTCATACGCAGTACGGTATTTTGCTGGCGACCCTGCCGCAG
GGGCGTCATCTTAGCCATGATCAACAACAACTGGTGGATACCCTGGTTGAACAACTCACCGCCACGCTGG
CGCTGGATCGCCATCAGGAACGTCAGCAACAGTTGATCGTGATGGAAGAGCGTGCCACCATTGCGCGCGA
ACTGCATGATTCTATTGCCCAATCTCTCTCTTGCATGAAGATGCAGGTGAGTTGTTTACAGATGCAGGGC
GATGCGCTGCCAGAAAGCAGCCGCGAACTGTTAAGTCAGATCCGTAACGAACTGAATGCATCCTGGGCGC
AGTTGCGTGAATTGCTCACCACATTCCGCTTGCAGCTCACCGAGCCTGGATTACGTCCGGCGCTGGAGGC
GAGTTGCGAAGAGTACAGCGCCAAATTTGGCTTCCCGGTGAAGCTGGATTATCAATTGCCGCCTCGCCTG
GTGCCTTCGCATCAGGCAATCCACTTGTTGCAAATTGCCCGTGAGGCATTAAGTAACGCCCTCAAACATT
CGCAAGCGAGTGAAGTCGTGGTGACGGTGGCGCAAAACGATAATCAGGTCAAACTGACCGTCCAGGATAA
CGGCTGCGGCGTGCCTGAAAATGCCATCCGCAGCAATCACTACGGCATGATAATAATGCGCGATCGTGCG
CAAAGTTTACGAGGCGATTGCCGCGTCCGCCGTCGTGAATCAGGTGGCACCGAAGTGGTGGTCACCTTTA
TTCCCGAAAAAACTTTCACAGACGTCCAAGGAGATACCCATGAGTAATAATAATCTAGACCAGGCATCAA
ATAAAACGAAAGGCTCAGTCGAAAGACTGGGCCTTTCGTTTTATCTGTTGTTTGTCGGTGAACGCTCTCT
ACTAGAGTCACACTGGCTCACCTTCGGGTGGGCCTTTCTGCGTTTATAGGTACCCGGGGATCCTCTAGAG
TCGACCTGCAGGCATGCAAGCTTAGCAAGCGAACCGGAATTGCCAGCTGGGGCGCCCTCTGGTAAGGTTG
GGAAGCCCTGCAAAGTAAACTGGATGGCTTTCTTGCCGCCAAGGATCTGATGGCGCAGGGGATCAAGATC
TGATCAAGAGACAGGATGAGGATCGTTTCGCATGAGGGAAGCGGTGATCGCCGAAGTATCGACTCAACTA
TCAGAGGTAGTTGGCGTCATCGAGCGCCATCTCGAACCGACGTTGCTGGCCGTACATTTGTACGGCTCCG
CAGTGGATGGCGGCCTGAAGCCACACAGTGATATTGATTTGCTGGTTACGGTGACCGTAAGGCTTGATGA
AACAACGCGGCGAGCTTTGATCAACGACCTTTTGGAAACTTCGGCTTCCCCTGGAGAGAGCGAGATTCTC
CGCGCTGTAGAAGTCACCATTGTTGTGCACGACGACATCATTCCGTGGCGTTATCCAGCTAAGCGCGAAC
TGCAATTTGGAGAATGGCAGCGCAATGACATTCTTGCAGGTATCTTCGAGCCAGCCACGATCGACATTGA
TCTGGCTATCTTGCTGACAAAAGCAAGAGAACATAGCGTTGCCTTGGTAGGTCCAGCGGCGGAGGAACTC
TTTGATCCGGTTCCTGAACAGGATCTATTTGAGGCGCTAAATGAAACCTTAACGCTATGGAACTCGCCGC
CCGACTGGGCTGGCGATGAGCGAAATGTAGTGCTTACGTTGTCCCGCATTTGGTACAGCGCAGTAACCGG
CAAAATCGCGCCGAAGGATGTCGCTGCCGACTGGGCAATGGAGCGCCTGCCGGCCCAGTATCAGCCCGTC
ATACTTGAAGCTAGACAGGCTTATCTTGGACAAGAAGAAGATCGCTTGGCCTCGCGCGCAGATCAGTTGG
AAGAATTTGTCCACTACGTGAAAGGCGAGATCACCAAGGTAGTCGGCAAATAAGAGCTCGCTTGGACTCC
TGTTGATAGATCCAGTAATGACCTCAGAACTCCATCTGGATTTGTTCAGAACGCTCGGTTGCCGCCGGGC
GTTTTTTATTGGTGAGAATCCAAGCACTAGTAACAACTTATATCGTATGGGGCTGACTTCAGGTGCTACA
TTTGAAGAGATAAATTGCACTGAAATCTAGTAATATTTTATCTGATTAATAAGATGATCTTCTTGAGATC
GTTTTGGTCTGCGCGTAATCTCTTGCTCTGAAAACGAAAAAACCGCCTTGCAGGGCGGTTTTTCGAAGGT
TCTCTGAGCTACCAACTCTTTGAACCGAGGTAACTGGCTTGGAGGAGCGCAGTCACCAAAACTTGTCCTT
TCAGTTTAGCCTTAACCGGCGCATGACTTCAAGACTAACTCCTCTAAATCAATTACCAGTGGCTGCTGCC
AGTGGTGCTTTTGCATGTCTTTCCGGGTTGGACTCAAGACGATAGTTACCGGATAAGGCGCAGCGGTCGG
ACTGAACGGGGGGTTCGTGCATACAGTCCAGCTTGGAGCGAACTGCCTACCCGGAACTGAGTGTCAGGCG
TGGAATGAGACAAACGCGGCCATAACAGCGGAATGACACCGGTAAACCGAAAGGCAGGAACAGGAGAGCG
CACGAGGGAGCCGCCAGGGGGAAACGCCTGGTATCTTTATAGTCCTGTCGGGTTTCGCCACCACTGATTT
GAGCGTCAGATTTCGTGATGCTTGTCAGGGGGGCGGAGCCTATGGAAAAACGGCTTTGCCGCGGCCCTCT
CACTTCCCTGTTAAGTATCTTCCTGGCATCTTCCAGGAAATCTCCGCCCCGTTCGTAAGCCATTTCCGCT
CGCCGCAGTCGAACGACCGAGCGTAGCGAGTCAGTGAGCGAGGAAGCGGAATATATCC
