Features (pLannotate 1.2.2; 14 found; start..end, strand, type, name):
     97..125     +  promoter       tac promoter: strong E. coli promoter; hybrid between the trp and lac UV5 promoters
    133..149     +  protein_bind   lac operator: The lac repressor binds to the lac operator to inhibit transcription in E. coli. This inhibition can be relieved by adding lactose or isopropyl-β-D-thiogalactopyranoside (IPTG). lac repressor encoded by lacI
    190..1983    +  CDS            narX: NARX_ECOLI - Also known as narR. Experimental evidence at protein level: Swiss-Prot protein existence level 1. Acts as a sensor for nitrate/nitrite and transduces signal of nitrate availability to the NarL protein and of both nitrate/nitrite to the NarP protein. NarX probably activates NarL and NarP by phosphorylation in the presence of nitrate. NarX also plays a negative role in controlling NarL activity, probably through dephosphorylation in the absence of nitrate. From Escherichia coli (strain K12).
   2007..2078    +  terminator     rrnB T1 terminator: transcription terminator T1 from the E. coli rrnB gene
   2094..2121    +  terminator     T7Te terminator: phage T7 early transcription terminator
   2128..2172    +  misc_feature   MCS (fragment): pUC18/19 multiple cloning site
   2173..2289    +  CDS            tnpA (fragment): TN5P_ECOLX - Also known as tnp. Experimental evidence at protein level: Swiss-Prot protein existence level 1. Mediates transposition of transposon Tn5 by a 'cut and paste' mechanism. First, the monomeric transposase binds the 19 bp inverted DNA repeats flanking the transposon. Then, dimerization of the DNA- bound transposase creates a synaptic DNA complex. After nicking of the first DNA strand, excision of the transposon proceeds through a series of intermediates. The transposase then mediates the insertion of the transposon at a new site by strand transfer. The activity of the wild- type tran
   2321..3109    +  CDS            aadA: S3AD_ECOLX - Experimental evidence at protein level: Swiss-Prot protein existence level 1. Mediates bacterial resistance to the antibiotics streptomycin and spectinomycin. From Escherichia coli.
   3124..3218    +  terminator     lambda t0 terminator: transcription terminator from phage lambda
   3332..3877    +  rep_origin     p15A ori: Plasmids containing the medium-copy-number p15A origin of replication can be propagated in E. coli cells that contain a second plasmid with the ColE1 origin.
   3965..4020    +  rep_origin     RSF ori (fragment): Plasmids containing the RSF 1030 origin of replication can be propagated in E. coli cells that contain additional plasmids with compatible origins.
   4050..4127    +  promoter       lacIq promoter: lacI (mutant); In the lacIq allele, a single base change in the promoter boosts expression of the lacI gene about 10-fold.
   4128..5210    +  CDS            lacI: lac repressor; lacI; The lac repressor binds to the lac operator to inhibit transcription in E. coli. This inhibition can be relieved by adding lactose or isopropyl-β-D-thiogalactopyranoside (IPTG).
   5216..5302    +  terminator     rrnB T1 terminator: Escherichia coli rrnB; transcription terminator T1 from the E. coli rrnB gene
>Addgene plasmid #124713 | pSR348 | addgene full sequence | sequence record 251161 | Addgene NGS Result
TGCATAATTCGTGTAGCTCAAGGCGCACTCCCGTTCTGGATAATGTTTTTTGCGCCGACATCATAACGGT
TCTGGCTAATATTCTGAAATGAGCTGTTGACAATTAATCATCGGCTCGTATAATGTGTGGAATTGTGAGC
GGATAACAATTTCACACAGCACTCTCCTAATTTAAATCGCACAACTCACATGCTTAAACGTTGTCTCTCT
CCGCTCACCCTGGTTAATCAGGTTGCGCTTATTGTGTTGCTTTCTACTGCTATTGGACTGGCAGGGATGG
CGGTTTCTGGCTGGCTGGTGCAAGGCGTTCAGGGCAGCGCCCATGCGATCAACAAAGCGGGATCGCTGCG
CATGCAAAGTTACCGTCTGTTGGCGGCAGTGCCATTAAGCGAGAAAGACAAGCCCTTAATTAAAGAGATG
GAACAAACGGCATTTAGCGCCGAGTTGACTCGAGCAGCAGAACGAGACGGACAACTGGCGCAATTACAGG
GTTTACAAGATTACTGGCGTAATGAACTGATCCCTGCGCTGATGCGTGCACAAAACCGAGAAACGGTGTC
AGCGGATGTCAGCCAGTTTGTTGCCGGGCTTGATCAACTGGTATCTGGTTTTGACCGCACCACGGAAATG
CGCATCGAGACAGTGGTACTGGTCCATCGGGTAATGGCGGTATTTATGGCACTTTTACTGGTGTTCACTA
TTATCTGGTTGCGGGCGCGACTGCTACAACCGTGGCGGCAACTGCTGGCAATGGCGAGTGCCGTCAGTCA
TCGCGATTTTACCCAACGCGCAAACATCAGCGGGCGCAACGAAATGGCGATGCTTGGAACTGCGTTGAAC
AATATGTCTGCAGAACTGGCCGAAAGTTATGCCGTACTTGAGCAGCGGGTTCAGGAGAAAACCGCCGGGC
TGGAGCATAAAAATCAGATCCTCTCTTTTTTATGGCAGGCTAACCGCCGTTTGCATTCCCGCGCCCCGCT
GTGTGAACGCCTGTCACCTGTACTCAACGGCTTACAGAATTTAACCCTGCTACGTGATATCGAATTGCGG
GTGTATGACACTGATGATGAAGAGAATCATCAGGAGTTTACCTGCCAGCCAGATATGACTTGTGATGATA
AAGGCTGCCAGCTCTGCCCGCGCGGCGTATTACCCGTTGGTGATCGCGGCACGACCCTGAAGTGGCGGCT
GGCTGACTCTCATACGCAGTACGGTATTTTGCTGGCGACCCTGCCGCAGGGGCGTCATCTTAGCCATGAT
CAACAACAACTGGTGGATACCCTGGTTGAACAACTCACCGCCACGCTGGCGCTGGATCGCCATCAGGAAC
GTCAGCAACAGTTGATCGTGATGGAAGAGCGTGCCACCATTGCGCGCGAACTGCATGATTCTATTGCCCA
ATCTCTCTCTTGCATGAAGATGCAGGTGAGTTGTTTACAGATGCAGGGCGATGCGCTGCCAGAAAGCAGC
CGCGAACTGTTAAGTCAGATCCGTAACGAACTGAATGCATCCTGGGCGCAGTTGCGTGAATTGCTCACCA
CATTCCGCTTGCAGCTCACCGAGCCTGGATTACGTCCGGCGCTGGAGGCGAGTTGCGAAGAGTACAGCGC
CAAATTTGGCTTCCCGGTGAAGCTGGATTATCAATTGCCGCCTCGCCTGGTGCCTTCGCATCAGGCAATC
CACTTGTTGCAAATTGCCCGTGAGGCATTAAGTAACGCCCTCAAACATTCGCAAGCGAGTGAAGTCGTGG
TGACGGTGGCGCAAAACGATAATCAGGTCAAACTGACCGTCCAGGATAACGGCTGCGGCGTGCCTGAAAA
TGCCATCCGCAGCAATCACTACGGCATGATAATAATGCGCGATCGTGCGCAAAGTTTACGAGGCGATTGC
CGCGTCCGCCGTCGTGAATCAGGTGGCACCGAAGTGGTGGTCACCTTTATTCCCGAAAAAACTTTCACAG
ACGTCCAAGGAGATACCCATGAGTAATAATAATCTAGACCAGGCATCAAATAAAACGAAAGGCTCAGTCG
AAAGACTGGGCCTTTCGTTTTATCTGTTGTTTGTCGGTGAACGCTCTCTACTAGAGTCACACTGGCTCAC
CTTCGGGTGGGCCTTTCTGCGTTTATAGGTACCAGGGGATCCTCTAGAGTCGACCTGCAGGCATGCAAGC
TTAGCAAGCGAACCGGAATTGCCAGCTGGGGCGCCCTCTGGTAAGGTTGGGAAGCCCTGCAAAGTAAACT
GGATGGCTTTCTTGCCGCCAAGGATCTGATGGCGCAGGGGATCAAGATCTGATCAAGAGACAGGATGAGG
ATCGTTTCGTATGAGGGAAGCGGTGATCGCCGAAGTATCGACTCAACTATCAGAGGTAGTTGGCGTCATC
GAGCGCCATCTCGAACCGACGTTGCTGGCCGTACATTTGTACGGCTCCGCAGTGGATGGCGGCCTGAAGC
CACACAGTGATATTGATTTGCTGGTTACGGTGACCGTAAGGCTTGATGAAACAACGCGGCGAGCTTTGAT
CAACGACCTTTTGGAAACTTCGGCTTCCCCTGGAGAGAGCGAGATTCTCCGCGCTGTAGAAGTCACCATT
GTTGTGCACGACGACATCATTCCGTGGCGTTATCCAGCTAAGCGCGAACTGCAATTTGGAGAATGGCAGC
GCAATGACATTCTTGCAGGTATCTTCGAGCCAGCCACGATCGACATTGATCTGGCTATCTTGCTGACAAA
AGCAAGAGAACATAGCGTTGCCTTGGTAGGTCCAGCGGCGGAGGAACTCTTTGATCCGGTTCCTGAACAG
GATCTATTTGAGGCGCTAAATGAAACCTTAACGCTATGGAACTCGCCGCCCGACTGGGCTGGCGATGAGC
GAAATGTAGTGCTTACGTTGTCCCGCATTTGGTACAGCGCAGTAACCGGCAAAATCGCGCCGAAGGATGT
CGCTGCCGACTGGGCAATGGAGCGCCTGCCGGCCCAGTATCAGCCCGTCATACTTGAAGCTAGACAGGCT
TATCTTGGACAAGAAGAAGATCGCTTGGCCTCGCGCGCAGATCAGTTGGAAGAATTTGTCCACTACGTGA
AAGGCGAGATCACCAAGGTAGTAGGCAAATAAGAGCTCGCTTGGACTCCTGTTGATAGATCCAGTAATGA
CCTCAGAACTCCATCTGGATTTGTTCAGAACGCTCGGTTGCCGCCGGGCGTTTTTTATTGGTGAGAATCC
AAGCACTAGTAACAACTTATATCGTATGGGGCTGACTTCAGGTGCTACATTTGAAGAGATAAATTGCACT
GAAATCTAGTAATATTTTATCTGATTAATAAGATGATCTTCTTGAGATCGTTTTGGTCTGCGCGTAATCT
CTTGCTCTGAAAACGAAAAAACCGCCTTGCAGGGCGGTTTTTCGAAGGTTCTCTGAGCTACCAACTCTTT
GAACCGAGGTAACTGGCTTGGAGGAGCGCAGTCACCAAAACTTGTCCTTTCAGTTTAGCCTTAACCGGCG
CATGACTTCAAGACTAACTCCTCTAAATCAATTACCAGTGGCTGCTGCCAGTGGTGCTTTTGCATGTCTT
TCCGGGTTGGACTCAAGACGATAGTTACCGGATAAGGCGCAGCGGTCGGACTGAACGGGGGGTTCGTGCA
TACAGTCCAGCTTGGAGCGAACTGCCTACCCGGAACTGAGTGTCAGGCGTGGAATGAGACAAACGCGGCC
ATAACAGCGGAATGACACCGGTAAACCGAAAGGCAGGAACAGGAGAGCGCACGAGGGAGCCGCCAGGGGG
AAACGCCTGGTATCTTTATAGTCCTGTCGGGTTTCGCCACCACTGATTTGAGCGTCAGATTTCGTGATGC
TTGTCAGGGGGGCGGAGCCTATGGAAAAACGGCTTTGCCGCGGCCCTCTCACTTCCCTGTTAAGTATCTT
CCTGGCATCTTCCGGGAAATCTCCGCCCCGTTCGTAAGCCATTTCCGCTCGCCGCAGTCGAACGACCGAG
CGTAGCGAGTCAGTGAGCGAGGAAGCGGAATATATCCCGAAGCGGCATGCATTTACGTTGACACCATCGA
ATGGTGCAAAACCTTTCGCGGTATGGCATGATAGCGCCCGGAAGAGAGTCAATTCAGGGTGGTGAATGTG
AAACCAGTAACGTTATACGATGTCGCAGAGTATGCCGGTGTCTCTTATCAGACCGTTTCCCGCGTGGTGA
ACCAGGCCAGCCACGTTTCTGCGAAAACGCGGGAAAAAGTGGAAGCGGCGATGGCGGAGCTGAATTACAT
TCCAAACCGCGTGGCACAACAACTGGCGGGCAAACAGTCGTTGCTGATTGGCGTTGCCACCTCCAGTCTG
GCCCTGCACGCGCCGTCGCAAATTGTCGCGGCGATTAAATCTCGCGCCGATCAACTGGGTGCCAGCGTGG
TGGTGTCGATGGTAGAACGAAGCGGCGTCGAAGACTGTAAAGCGGCGGTGCACAATCTTCTCGCGCAACG
CGTCAGTGGGCTGATCATTAACTATCCGCTGGATGACCAGGATGCCATTGCTGTGGAAGCTGCCTGCACT
AATGTTCAGGCGTTATTTCTTGATGTCTCTGACCAGACACCAATCAACAGTATTATTTTCTCCCATGAAG
ACGGTACGCGACTGGGCGTGGAGCATCTGGTCGCATTGGGTCACCAGCAAATCGCGCTGTTAGCGGGCCC
ATTAAGTTCTGTCTAGGCGCGTCTGCGTCTGGCTGGCTGGCATAAATATCTCACTCGCAATCAAATTCAG
CCGATAGCGGAACGGGAAGGCGACTGGAGTGCCATGTCCGGTTTTCAACAAACCATGCAAATGCTGAATG
AGGGCATCGTTCCAACTGCGATGCTGGTTGCCAACGATCAGATGGCGCTGGGCGCAATGCGCGCCATTAC
CGAGTCCGGGCTGCGCGTTGGTGCGGATATCTCGGTAGTGGGATACGACGATACAGAAGACAGCTCATGT
TATATCCCGCCGTTAACCACCATCAAACAGGATTTTCGCCTGCTGGGGCAAACCAGCGTGGACCGCTTGC
TGCAACTCTCTCAGGGCCAGGCGGTGAAGGGCAATCAGCTGTTGCCCGTCTCACTGGTGAAAAGAAAAAC
CACCCTGGCGCCCAATACGCAAACCGCCTCTCCCCGCGCGTTGGCCGATTCATTAATGCAGCTGGCACGA
CAGGTTTCCCGACTGGAAAGCGGGCAGTGAGGCATCAAATAAAACGAAAGGCTCAGTCGAAAGACTGGGC
CTTTCGTTTTATCTGTTGTTTGTCGGTGAACGCTCTCCTGAGTAGGACAAATCCGCCGCCCTAGACCTAG
GGCGTTCGGCTGCGGCGAGCGGTATCAGCTCACTCAAAGGCGGTAATACGTAAATCAC
